>Addgene plasmid #103861 | pC0045-EF1a-PguCas13b-NES-HIV | addgene full sequence | sequence record 199157 | Addgene NGS Result
GCTTAAGCCTCAATAAAGCTTGCCTTGAGTGCTTCAAGTAGTGTGTGCCCGTCTGTTGTGTGACTCTGGT
AACTAGAGATCCCTCAGACCCTTTTAGTCAGTGTGGAAAATCTCTAGCAGGGCCCGTTTAAACCCGCTGA
TCAGCCTCGACTGTGCCTTCTAGTTGCCAGCCATCTGTTGTTTGCCCCTCCCCCGTGCCTTCCTTGACCC
TGGAAGGTGCCACTCCCACTGTCCTTTCCTAATAAAATGAGGAAATTGCATCGCATTGTCTGAGTAGGTG
TCATTCTATTCTGGGGGGTGGGGTGGGGCAGGACAGCAAGGGGGAGGATTGGGAAGACAATAGCAGGCAT
GCTGGGGATGCGGTGGGCTCTATGGCTTCTGAGGCGGAAAGAACCAGCTGGGGCTCTAGGGGGTATCCCC
[124 nt withheld, positions 421-544]
C
[91 nt withheld, positions 546-636]
A
[49 nt withheld, positions 638-686]
CCTTTGACGTTGGAGTCCACGTTCTTT
[37 nt withheld, positions 714-750]
ACCCTATCTCGGTCTATTCTTTTGATTTATAAGGGATTTTGCCGATTTCGGCCTATTGGTTAAAAAATGA
GCTGATTTAACAAAAATTTAACGCGAATTAATTCTGTGGAATGTGTGTCAGTTAGGGTGTGGAAAGTCCC
CAGGCTCCCCAGCAGGCAGAAGTATGCAAAGCATGCATCTCAATTAGTCAGCAACCAGGTGTGGAAAGTC
CCCAGGCTCCCCAGCAGGCAGAAGTATGCAAAGCATGCATCTCAATTAGTCAGCAACCATAGTCCCGCCC
CTAACTCCGCCCATCCCGCCCCTAACTCCGCCCAGTTCCGCCCATTCTCCGCCCCATGGCTGACTAATTT
TTTTTATTTATGCAGAGGCCGAGGCCGCCTCTGCCTCTGAGCTATTCCAGAAGTAGTGAGGAGGCTTTTT
TGGAGGCCTAGGCTTTTGCAAAAAGCTCCCGGGAGCTTGTATATCCATTTTCGGATCTGATCAGCACGTG
TTGACAATTAATCATCGGCATAGTATATCGGCATAGTATAATACGACAAGGTGAGGAACTAAACCATGGC
CAAGTTGACCAGTGCCGTTCCGGTGCTCACCGCGCGCGACGTCGCCGGAGCGGTCGAGTTCTGGACCGAC
CGGCTCGGGTTCTCCCGGGACTTCGTGGAGGACGACTTCGCCGGTGTGGTCCGGGACGACGTGACCCTGT
TCATCAGCGCGGTCCAGGACCAGGTGGTGCCGGACAACACCCTGGCCTGGGTGTGGGTGCGCGGCCTGGA
CGAGCTGTACGCCGAGTGGTCGGAGGTCGTGTCCACGAACTTCCGGGACGCCTCCGGGCCGGCCATGACC
GAGATCGGCGAGCAGCCGTGGGGGCGGGAGTTCGCCCTGCGCGACCCGGCCGGCAACTGCGTGCACTTCG
TGGCCGAGGAGCAGGACTGACACGTGCTACGAGATTTCGATTCCACCGCCGCCTTCTATGAAAGGTTGGG
CTTCGGAATCGTTTTCCGGGACGCCGGCTGGATGATCCTCCAGCGCGGGGATCTCATGCTGGAGTTCTTC
GCCCACCCCAACTTGTTTATTGCAGCTTATAATGGTTACAAATAAAGCAATAGCATCACAAATTTCACAA
ATAAAGCATTTTTTTCACTGCATTCTAGTTGTGGTTTGTCCAAACTCATCAATGTATCTTATCATGTCTG
TATACCGTCGACCTCTAGCTAGAGCTTGGCGTAATCATGGTCATAGCTGTTTCCTGTGTGAAATTGTTAT
CCGCTCACAATTCCACACAACATACGAGCCGGAAGCATAAAGTGTAAAGCCTGGGGTGCCTAATGAGTGA
GCTAACTCACATTAATTGCGTTGCGCTCACTGCCCGCTTTCCAGTCGGGAAACCTGTCGTGCCAGCTGCA
TTAATGAATCGGCCAACGCGCGGGGAGAGGCGGTTTGCGTATTGGGCGCTCTTCCGCTTCCTCGCTCACT
GACTCGCTGCGCTCGGTCGTTCGGCTGCGGCGAGCGGTATCAGCTCACTCAAAGGCGGTAATACGGTTAT
CCACAGAATCAGGGGATAACGCAGGAAAGAACATGTGAGCAAAAGGCCAGCAAAAGGCCAGGAACCGTAA
AAAGGCCGCGTTGCTGGCGTTTTTCCATAGGCTCCGCCCCCCTGACGAGCATCACAAAAATCGACGCTCA
AGTCAGAGGTGGCGAAACCCGACAGGACTATAAAGATACCAGGCGTTTCCCCCTGGAAGCTCCCTCGTGC
GCTCTCCTGTTCCGACCCTGCCGCTTACCGGATACCTGTCCGCCTTTCTCCCTTCGGGAAGCGTGGCGCT
TTCTCATAGCTCACGCTGTAGGTATCTCAGTTCGGTGTAGGTCGTTCGCTCCAAGCTGGGCTGTGTGCAC
GAACCCCCCGTTCAGCCCGACCGCTGCGCCTTATCCGGTAACTATCGTCTTGAGTCCAACCCGGTAAGAC
ACGACTTATCGCCACTGGCAGCAGCCACTGGTAACAGGATTAGCAGAGCGAGGTATGTAGGCGGTGCTAC
AGAGTTCTTGAAGTGGTGGCCTAACTACGGCTACACTAGAAGAACAGTATTTGGTATCTGCGCTCTGCTG
AAGCCAGTTACCTTCGGAAAAAGAGTTGGTAGCTCTTGATCCGGCAAACAAACCACCGCTGGTAGCGGTG
GTTTTTTTGTTTGCAAGCAGCAGATTACGCGCAGAAAAAAAGGATCTCAAGAAGATCCTTTGATCTTTTC
TACGGGGTCTGACGCTCAGTGGAACGAAAACTCACGTTAAGGGATTTTGGTCATGAGATTATCAAAAAGG
ATCTTCACCTAGATCCTTTTAAATTAAAAATGAAGTTTTAAATCAATCTAAAGTATATATGAGTAAACTT
GGTCTGACAGTTACCAATGCTTAATCAGTGAGGCACCTATCTCAGCGATCTGTCTATTTCGTTCATCCAT
AGTTGCCTGACTCCCCGTCGTGTAGATAACTACGATACGGGAGGGCTTACCATCTGGCCCCAGTGCTGCA
ATGATACCGCGAGACCCACGCTCACCGGCTCCAGATTTATCAGCAATAAACCAGCCAGCCGGAAGGGCCG
AGCGCAGAAGTGGTCCTGCAACTTTATCCGCCTCCATCCAGTCTATTAATTGTTGCCGGGAAGCTAGAGT
AAGTAGTTCGCCAGTTAATAGTTTGCGCAACGTTGTTGCCATTGCTACAGGCATCGTGGTGTCACGCTCG
TCGTTTGGTATGGCTTCATTCAGCTCCGGTTCCCAACGATCAAGGCGAGTTACATGATCCCCCATGTTGT
GCAAAAAAGCGGTTAGCTCCTTCGGTCCTCCGATCGTTGTCAGAAGTAAGTTGGCCGCAGTGTTATCACT
CATGGTTATGGCAGCACTGCATAATTCTCTTACTGTCATGCCATCCGTAAGATGCTTTTCTGTGACTGGT
GAGTACTCAACCAAGTCATTCTGAGAATAGTGTATGCGGCGACCGAGTTGCTCTTGCCCGGCGTCAATAC
GGGATAATACCGCGCCACATAGCAGAACTTTAAAAGTGCTCATCATTGGAAAACGTTCTTCGGGGCGAAA
ACTCTCAAGGATCTTACCGCTGTTGAGATCCAGTTCGATGTAACCCACTCGTGCACCCAACTGATCTTCA
GCATCTTTTACTTTCACCAGCGTTTCTGGGTGAGCAAAAACAGGAAGGCAAAATGCCGCAAAAAAGGGAA
TAAGGGCGACACGGAAATGTTGAATACTCATACTCTTCCTTTTTCAATATTATTGAAGCATTTATCAGGG
TTATTGTCTCATGAGCGGATACATATTTGAATGTATTTAGAAAAATAAACAAATAGGGGTTCCGCGCACA
TTTCCCCGAAAAGTGCCACCTGACGTCGACGGATCGGGAGATCTCCCGATCCCCTATGGTGCACTCTCAG
TACAATCTGCTCTGATGCCGCATAGTTAAGCCAGTATCTGCTCCCTGCTTGTGTGTTGGAGGTCGCTGAG
TAGTGCGCGAGCAAAATTTAAGCTACAACAAGGCAAGGCTTGACCGACAATTGCATGAAGAATCTGCTTA
GGGTTAGGCGTTTTGCGCTGCTTCGCGATGTACGGGCCAGATATACGCGTTGACATTGATTATTGACTAG
TTATTAATAGTAATCAATTACGGGGTCATTAGTTCATAGCCCATATATGGAGTTCCGCGTTACATAACTT
ACGGTAAATGGCCCGCCTGGCTGACCGCCCAACGACCCCCGCCCATTGACGTCAATAATGACGTATGTTC
CCATAGTAACGCCAATAGGGACTTTCCATTGACGTCAATGGGTGGAGTATTTACGGTAAACTGCCCACTT
GGCAGTACATCAAGTGTATCATATGCCAAGTACGCCCCCTATTGACGTCAATGACGGTAAATGGCCCGCC
TGGCATTATGCCCAGTACATGACCTTATGGGACTTTCCTACTTGGCAGTACATCTACGTATTAGTCATCG
CTATTACCATGGTGATGCGGTTTTGGCAGTACATCAATGGGCGTGGATAGCGGTTTGACTCACGGGGATT
TCCAAGTCTCCACCCCATTGACGTCAATGGGAGTTTGTTTTGGCACCAAAATCAACGGGACTTTCCAAAA
TGTCGTAACAACTCCGCCCCATTGACGCAAATGGGCGGTAGGCGTGTACGGTGGGAGGTCTATATAAGCA
GCGCGTTTTGCCTGTACTGGGTCTCTCTGGTTAGACCAGATCTGAGCCTGGGAGCTCTCTGGCTAACTAG
GGAACCCACTGCTTAAGCCTCAATAAAGCTTGCCTTGAGTGCTTCAAGTAGTGTGTGCCCGTCTGTTGTG
TGACTCTGGTAACTAGAGATCCCTCAGACCCTTTTAGTCAGTGTGGAAAATCTCTAGCAGTGGCGCCCGA
ACAGGGACTTGAAAGCGAAAGGGAAACCAGAGGAGCTCTCTCGACGCAGGACTCGGCTTGCTGAAGCGCG
CACGGCAAGAGGCGAGGGGCGGCGACTGGTGAGTACGCCAAAAATTTTGACTAGCGGAGGCTAGAAGGAG
AGAGATGGGTGCGAGAGCGTCAGTATTAAGCGGGGGAGAATTAGATCGCGATGGGAAAAAATTCGGTTAA
GGCCAGGGGGAAAGAAAAAATATAAATTAAAACATATAGTATGGGCAAGCAGGGAGCTAGAACGATTCGC
AGTTAATCCTGGCCTGTTAGAAACATCAGAAGGCTGTAGACAAATACTGGGACAGCTACAACCATCCCTT
CAGACAGGATCAGAAGAACTTAGATCATTATATAATACAGTAGCAACCCTCTATTGTGTGCATCAAAGGA
TAGAGATAAAAGACACCAAGGAAGCTTTAGACAAGATAGAGGAAGAGCAAAACAAAAGTAAGACCACCGC
ACAGCAAGCGGCCGCTGATCTTCAGACCTGGAGGAGGAGATATGAGGGACAATTGGAGAAGTGAATTATA
TAAATATAAAGTAGTAAAAATTGAACCATTAGGAGTAGCACCCACCAAGGCAAAGAGAAGAGTGGTGCAG
AGAGAAAAAAGAGCAGTGGGAATAGGAGCTTTGTTCCTTGGGTTCTTGGGAGCAGCAGGAAGCACTATGG
GCGCAGCGTCAATGACGCTGACGGTACAGGCCAGACAATTATTGTCTGGTATAGTGCAGCAGCAGAACAA
TTTGCTGAGGGCTATTGAGGCGCAACAGCATCTGTTGCAACTCACAGTCTGGGGCATCAAGCAGCTCCAG
GCAAGAATCCTGGCTGTGGAAAGATACCTAAAGGATCAACAGCTCCTGGGGATTTGGGGTTGCTCTGGAA
AACTCATTTGCACCACTGCTGTGCCTTGGAATGCTAGTTGGAGTAATAAATCTCTGGAACAGATTTGGAA
TCACACGACCTGGATGGAGTGGGACAGAGAAATTAACAATTACACAAGCTTAATACACTCCTTAATTGAA
GAATCGCAAAACCAGCAAGAAAAGAATGAACAAGAATTATTGGAATTAGATAAATGGGCAAGTTTGTGGA
ATTGGTTTAACATAACAAATTGGCTGTGGTATATAAAATTATTCATAATGATAGTAGGAGGCTTGGTAGG
TTTAAGAATAGTTTTTGCTGTACTTTCTATAGTGAATAGAGTTAGGCAGGGATATTCACCATTATCGTTT
CAGACCCACCTCCCAACCCCGAGGGGACCCGACAGGCCCGAAGGAATAGAAGAAGAAGGTGGAGAGAGAG
ACAGAGACAGATCCATTCGATTAGTGAACGGATCGGCACTGCGTGCGCCAATTCTGCAGACAAATGGCAG
TATTCATCCACAATTTTAAAAGAAAAGGGGGGATTGGGGGGTACAGTGCAGGGGAAAGAATAGTAGACAT
AATAGCAACAGACATACAAACTAAAGAATTACAAAAACAAATTACAAAAATTCAAAATTTTCGGGTTTAT
TACAGGGACAGCAGAGATCCAGTTTGGTTAATTAATGCAAAGATGGATAAAGTTTTAAACAGAGAGGAAT
CTTTGCAGCTAATGGACCTTCTAGGTCTTGAAAGGAGTGGGAATTGGCTCCGGTGCCCGTCAGTGGGCAG
AGCGCACATCGCCCACAGTCCCCGAGAAGTTGGGGGGAGGGGTCGGCAATTGAACCGGTGCCTAGAGAAG
GTGGCGCGGGGTAAACTGGGAAAGTGATGTCGTGTACTGGCTCCGCCTTTTTCCCGAGGGTGGGGGAGAA
CCGTATATAAGTGCAGTAGTCGCCGTGAACGTTCTTTTTCGCAACGGGTTTGCCGCCAGAACACAGGTAA
GTGCCGTGTGTGGTTCCCGCGGGCCTGGCCTCTTTACGGGTTATGGCCCTTGCGTGCCTTGAATTACTTC
CACCTGGCTGCAGTACGTGATTCTTGATCCCGAGCTTCGGGTTGGAAGTGGGTGGGAGAGTTCGAGGCCT
TGCGCTTAAGGAGCCCCTTCGCCTCGTGCTTGAGTTGAGGCCTGGCCTGGGCGCTGGGGCCGCCGCGTGC
GAATCTGGTGGCACCTTCGCGCCTGTCTCGCTGCTTTCGATAAGTCTCTAGCCATTTAAAATTTTTGATG
ACCTGCTGCGACGCTTTTTTTCTGGCAAGATAGTCTTGTAAATGCGGGCCAAGATCTGCACACTGGTATT
TCGGTTTTTGGGGCCGCGGGCGGCGACGGGGCCCGTGCGTCCCAGCGCACATGTTCGGCGAGGCGGGGCC
TGCGAGCGCGGCCACCGAGAATCGGACGGGGGTAGTCTCAAGCTGGCCGGCCTGCTCTGGTGCCTGGCCT
CGCGCCGCCGTGTATCGCCCCGCCCTGGGCGGCAAGGCTGGCCCGGTCGGCACCAGTTGCGTGAGCGGAA
AGATGGCCGCTTCCCGGCCCTGCTGCAGGGAGCTCAAAATGGAGGACGCGGCGCTCGGGAGAGCGGGCGG
GTGAGTCACCCACACAAAGGAAAAGGGCCTTTCCGTCCTCAGCCGTCGCTTCATGTGACTCCACGGAGTA
CCGGGCGCCGTCCAGGCACCTCGATTAGTTCTCGAGCTTTTGGAGTACGTCGTCTTTAGGTTGGGGGGAG
GGGTTTTATGCGATGGAGTTTCCCCACACTGAGTGGGTGGAGACTGAAGTTAGGCCAGCTTGGCACTTGA
TGTAATTCTCCTTGGAATTTGCCCTTTTTGAGTTTGGATCTTGGTTCATTCTCAAGCCTCAGACAGTGGT
TCAAAGTTTTTTTCTTCCATTTCAGGTGTCGTGACGTACGGCCACCATGACAGAGCAGAGCGAGAGGCCC
TACAACGGCACCTACTACACCCTGGAAGATAAGCACTTCTGGGCCGCCTTTCTGAACCTGGCCAGACACA
ACGCCTACATCACCCTGACACACATCGACCGGCAGCTGGCCTACAGCAAGGCCGACATCACCAACGACCA
GGACGTGCTGAGCTTCAAGGCCCTGTGGAAGAACTTCGACAACGACCTGGAAAGAAAGAGCCGGCTGCGG
AGCCTGATCCTGAAGCACTTCAGCTTTCTGGAAGGCGCCGCTTACGGCAAGAAGCTGTTCGAGTCTAAGA
GCAGCGGCAACAAGAGCAGCAAGAACAAAGAGCTGACCAAGAAAGAGAAAGAGGAACTGCAGGCCAACGC
TCTGAGCCTGGACAACCTGAAGTCTATCCTGTTCGACTTCCTGCAGAAGCTGAAGGACTTCCGGAACTAC
TACAGCCACTACCGGCACAGCGGAAGCAGCGAGCTGCCTCTGTTCGACGGCAACATGCTGCAGCGGCTGT
ACAACGTGTTCGACGTGTCCGTGCAGCGCGTGAAGATCGACCACGAGCACAACGATGAGGTGGACCCTCA
CTACCACTTCAACCACCTCGTGCGGAAGGGCAAGAAGGACAGATACGGCCACAACGACAACCCCAGCTTC
AAGCACCACTTCGTGGACGGCGAAGGCATGGTTACAGAAGCCGGCCTGCTGTTCTTCGTGTCCCTGTTCC
TGGAAAAGCGGGACGCCATCTGGATGCAGAAGAAGATCCGGGGCTTCAAAGGCGGCACCGAGACATACCA
GCAGATGACCAACGAGGTGTTCTGCCGGTCCAGAATCAGCCTGCCTAAGCTGAAGCTGGAAAGCCTGCGG
ATGGACGACTGGATGCTGCTGGACATGCTGAACGAACTCGTGCGGTGCCCCAAGCCTCTGTACGACAGAC
TGAGAGAGGACGACCGGGCCTGCTTTAGAGTGCCCGTGGATATCCTGCCTGACGAGGACGATACAGATGG
CGGCGGAGAGGACCCCTTCAAGAATACCCTCGTCCGGCACCAGGACAGATTCCCTTACTTCGCCCTGCGG
TACTTCGACCTGAAGAAGGTGTTCACCAGCCTGCGGTTCCACATCGATCTGGGCACCTACCACTTTGCCA
TCTACAAGAAGATGATCGGCGAGCAGCCCGAGGACAGACACCTGACCAGAAACCTGTACGGCTTCGGCCG
GATCCAGGACTTCGCCGAAGAACACAGACCCGAGGAATGGAAGCGGCTCGTCAGAGATCTGGACTACTTC
GAGACAGGCGACAAGCCCTACATCAGCCAGACAAGCCCACACTACCACATCGAGAAGGGAAAGATCGGCC
TGAGATTCATGCCCGAGGGCCAGCATCTTTGGCCCTCTCCAGAAGTGGGCACCACCAGAACCGGCAGATC
TAAGTACGCCCAGGACAAGAGACTGACCGCCGAGGCCTTTCTGTCTGTGCACGAGCTGATGCCTATGATG
TTCTACTACTTCCTGCTGCGCGAGAAGTACAGCGAGGAAGTGTCTGCCGAGAGAGTGCAGGGCAGAATCA
AGCGCGTGATCGAGGATGTGTACGCCGTGTACGATGCCTTTGCCAGGGACGAGATCAACACCCGGGATGA
GCTGGATGCCTGCCTGGCCGATAAGGGCATCAGAAGAGGCCATCTGCCTCGCCAGATGATCGCCATCCTG
AGCCAAGAGCACAAGGACATGGAAGAGAAGATTCGGAAGAAACTGCAAGAGATGATGGCCGACACCGACC
ACCGGCTGGATATGCTGGATAGACAGACCGACCGGAAGATCAGAATCGGCCGGAAGAATGCCGGACTGCC
TAAGAGCGGAGTGATCGCCGATTGGCTCGTGCGGGACATGATGAGATTTCAGCCCGTGGCCAAGGACGCC
AGCGGAAAGCCTCTGAACAACTCCAAGGCCAACAGCACCGAGTACCGGATGCTGCAGAGAGCCCTGGCTC
TGTTTGGAGGCGAGAAAGAGAGGCTGACCCCATACTTCCGGCAGATGAATCTGACCGGCGGAAACAACCC
TCATCCTTTTCTGCACGAAACTCGCTGGGAGAGCCACACCAACATCCTGTCCTTTTACCGGTCCTACCTG
AGAGCCCGCAAGGCCTTCCTCGAAAGGATCGGCAGATCCGACAGAGTGGAAAACCGGCCATTTCTGCTGC
TGAAAGAGCCCAAGACCGACAGACAGACACTGGTGGCTGGATGGAAGGGCGAGTTCCATCTGCCAAGAGG
CATCTTCACAGAGGCCGTGCGGGATTGCCTGATCGAGATGGGACACGATGAAGTGGCCAGCTACAAAGAA
GTGGGATTCATGGCCAAGGCCGTGCCACTGTACTTTGAGAGAGCCTGCGAGGACAGGGTGCAGCCCTTTT
ACGACAGCCCCTTCAACGTGGGCAACAGCCTGAAGCCTAAGAAGGGCAGATTCCTGAGCAAAGAGGAACG
GGCCGAAGAGTGGGAGCGGGGCAAAGAGAGATTCCGGGATCTCGAAGCCTGGTCCTATAGCGCCGCCAGA
AGAATCGAGGACGCCTTTGCCGGCATCGAGTATGCTAGCCCCGGAAACAAGAAGAAAATCGAGCAGCTCC
TGCGGGACCTGAGCCTGTGGGAAGCCTTTGAGAGCAAGCTGAAAGTGCGGGCCGACCGGATCAATCTGGC
CAAGCTGAAGAAAGAAATCCTGGAAGCCCAAGAACACCCCTACCACGACTTCAAGAGCTGGCAGAAGTTC
GAGCGCGAGCTGCGGCTGGTCAAGAACCAGGATATCATCACCTGGATGATGTGCCGCGACCTGATGGAAG
AAAACAAGGTGGAAGGCCTGGACACCGGCACACTGTACCTGAAGGACATCAGACCCAACGTGCAAGAGCA
GGGCAGCCTGAACGTGCTGAACAGAGTGAAGCCCATGAGACTGCCCGTGGTGGTGTACAGAGCCGATAGC
AGAGGCCACGTGCACAAAGAAGAAGCCCCTCTGGCCACCGTGTACATCGAGGAAAGAGACACCAAGCTGC
TGAAGCAGGGCAACTTCAAGTCCTTCGTGAAGGACAGGCGGCTGAACGGCCTGTTCTCCTTCGTTGATAC
TGGCGGACTGGCCATGGAACAGTACCCCATCTCCAAGCTGAGAGTGGAATACGAGCTGGCCAAGTACCAG
ACCGCCAGAGTGTGTGTGTTCGAGCTGACCCTGAGACTGGAAGAGTCCCTGCTGACCCGGTATCCTCATC
TGCCCGACGAGAGCTTCAGAGAGATGCTGGAATCTTGGAGCGACCCTCTGCTGGCCAAATGGCCTGAACT
GCACGGAAAAGTGCGGCTGCTGATCGCCGTGCGGAATGCCTTTAGCCACAATCAGTACCCTATGTACGAC
GAGGCCGTGTTCAGCTCCATCCGGAAGTACGATCCTAGCAGCCCCGACGCCATCGAAGAGAGAATGGGCC
TGAATATCGCCCACCGCCTGTCTGAGGAAGTGAAGCAGGCCAAAGAAACCGTGGAACGGATCATTCAGGC
CGGATCCCTTCAACTGCCTCCACTTGAAAGACTGACACTGGGTAGTTCCTACCCATACGATGTTCCAGAT
TACGCTTATCCCTACGACGTGCCTGATTATGCATACCCATATGATGTCCCCGACTATGCCTAAGAATTCG
ATATCAAGCTTATCGATAATCAACCTCTGGATTACAAAATTTGTGAAAGATTGACTGGTATTCTTAACTA
TGTTGCTCCTTTTACGCTATGTGGATACGCTGCTTTAATGCCTTTGTATCATGCTATTGCTTCCCGTATG
GCTTTCATTTTCTCCTCCTTGTATAAATCCTGGTTGCTGTCTCTTTATGAGGAGTTGTGGCCCGTTGTCA
GGCAACGTGGCGTGGTGTGCACTGTGTTTGCTGACGCAACCCCCACTGGTTGGGGCATTGCCACCACCTG
TCAGCTCCTTTCCGGGACTTTCGCTTTCCCCCTCCCTATTGCCACGGCGGAACTCATCGCCGCCTGCCTT
GCCCGCTGCTGGACAGGGGCTCGGCTGTTGGGCACTGACAATTCCGTGGTGTTGTCGGGGAAATCATCGT
CCTTTCCTTGGCTGCTCGCCTGTGTTGCCACCTGGATTCTGCGCGGGACGTCCTTCTGCTACGTCCCTTC
GGCCCTCAATCCAGCGGACCTTCCTTCCCGCGGCCTGCTGCCGGCTCTGCGGCCTCTTCCGCGTCTTCGC
CTTCGCCCTCAGACGAGTCGGATCTCCCTTTGGGCCGCCTCCCCGCATCGATACCGTCGACCTCGAGACC
TAGAAAAACATGGAGCAATCACAAGTAGCAATACAGCAGCTACCAATGCTGATTGTGCCTGGCTAGAAGC
ACAAGAGGAGGAGGAGGTGGGTTTTCCAGTCACACCTCAGGTACCTTTAAGACCAATGACTTACAAGGCA
GCTGTAGATCTTAGCCACTTTTTAAAAGAAAAGGGGGGACTGGAAGGGCTAATTCACTCCCAACGAAGAC
AAGATATCCTTGATCTGTGGATCTACCACACACAAGGCTACTTCCCTGATTGGCAGAACTACACACCAGG
GCCAGGGATCAGATATCCACTGACCTTTGGATGGTGCTACAAGCTAGTACCAGTTGAGCAAGAGAAGGTA
GAAGAAGCCAATGAAGGAGAGAACACCCGCTTGTTACACCCTGTGAGCCTGCATGGGATGGATGACCCGG
AGAGAGAAGTATTAGAGTGGAGGTTTGACAGCCGCCTAGCATTTCATCACATGGCCCGAGAGCTGCATCC
GGACTGTACTGGGTCTCTCTGGTTAGACCAGATCTGAGCCTGGGAGCTCTCTGGCTAACTAGGGAACCCA
CT
Features (pLannotate 1.2.2; 31 found; start..end, strand, type, name):
    151..375     +  polyA_signal   bGH poly(A) signal: bovine growth hormone polyadenylation signal
    379..400     +  promoter       SV40 promoter (fragment): SV40 enhancer and early promoter
    421..849     +  rep_origin     f1 ori (sequence partly withheld): f1 bacteriophage origin of replication; arrow indicates direction of (+) strand synthesis
    863..1192    +  promoter       SV40 promoter: SV40 enhancer and early promoter
   1240..1287    +  promoter       EM7 promoter: synthetic bacterial promoter&nbsp
   1306..1680    +  CDS            BleoR: antibiotic-binding protein; Sh ble from Streptoalloteichus hindustanus; confers resistance to bleomycin, phleomycin, and Zeocin™
   1690..1815    +  CDS            ble (fragment): BLE_KLEPN - Experimental evidence at protein level: Swiss-Prot protein existence level 1. Binding protein with a strong affinity to the bleomycin family of antibiotics. Binds to CL990; an antimitotic-antibiotic compound. From Klebsiella pneumoniae.
   1810..1931    +  polyA_signal   SV40 poly(A) signal: SV40 polyadenylation signal
   2002..2024    -  protein_bind   lac operator (fragment): The lac repressor binds to the lac operator to inhibit transcription in E. coli. This inhibition can be relieved by adding lactose or isopropyl-β-D-thiogalactopyranoside (IPTG). lac repressor encoded by lacI
   2028..2058    -  promoter       lac promoter: promoter for the E. coli lac operon
   2073..2094    -  protein_bind   CAP binding site: CAP binding activates transcription in the presence of cAMP. E. coli catabolite activator protein
   2107..2199    -  CDS            lacI (fragment): lac repressor; lacI; The lac repressor binds to the lac operator to inhibit transcription in E. coli. This inhibition can be relieved by adding lactose or isopropyl-β-D-thiogalactopyranoside (IPTG).
   2382..2970    -  rep_origin     ori: high-copy-number ColE1/pMB1/pBR322/pUC origin of replication
   3141..4001    -  CDS            AmpR: β-lactamase; bla; confers resistance to ampicillin, carbenicillin, and related antibiotics
   4002..4106    -  promoter       AmpR promoter: bla
   4165..4217    -  misc_feature   bom (fragment): basis of mobility region from pBR322
   4372..4751    +  enhancer       CMV enhancer: human cytomegalovirus immediate early enhancer
   4752..4951    +  promoter       CMV promoter: human cytomegalovirus (CMV) immediate early promoter
   4969..5149    +  LTR            5' LTR (truncated): truncated 5' long terminal repeat (LTR) from HIV-1
   5196..5321    +  misc_feature   HIV-1 Ψ: packaging signal of human immunodeficiency virus type 1
   5305..5668    +  CDS            HIV-1 gag (fragment): gag protein from human immunodeficiency virus 1; gag
   5814..6047    +  misc_feature   RRE: The Rev response element (RRE) of HIV-1 allows for Rev-dependent mRNA export from the nucleus to the cytoplasm.
   6424..6524    +  CDS            Rev (fragment): human immunodeficiency virus 1 (HIV-1) Rev protein; rev; enhances nuclear export of unspliced and incompletely spliced viral mRNAs
   6574..6691    +  misc_feature   cPPT/CTS: central polypurine tract and central termination sequence of HIV-1
   6743..6809    +  CDS            small t antigen (fragment): SV40 (simian virus 40) small t antigen
   6816..7994    +  promoter       EF-1α promoter: strong constitutive promoter for human elongation factor EF-1α
  11580..11660   +  CDS            3xHA: three tandem HA epitope tags
  11664..11688   +  misc_feature   MCS (fragment): pBluescript multiple cloning site
  11688..12276   +  misc_feature   WPRE: woodchuck hepatitis virus posttranscriptional regulatory element
  12213..12794   +  CDS            nef (fragment): NEF_HV1H2 - Experimental evidence at protein level: Swiss-Prot protein existence level 1. Extracellular Nef protein targets CD4(+) T-lymphocytes for apoptosis by interacting with CXCR4 surface receptors. From Human immunodeficiency virus type 1 group M subtype B (isolate HXB2) (HIV-1).
  12801..119     +  LTR            5' LTR (truncated) (across the origin): truncated 5' long terminal repeat (LTR) from HIV-1
