[The description below was written by a language model from this plasmid's Addgene catalogue record and pLannotate feature annotations shown in this document.]
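Description:
pC0045-EF1a-PguCas13b-NES-HIV is a lentiviral transfer plasmid of about 12.9 kb, also usable for direct mammalian expression, that expresses the RNA-targeting CRISPR effector Cas13b from Porphyromonas gulae. It is propagated in E. coli through a high-copy ColE1/pUC-type origin with ampicillin selection (AmpR with its bla promoter). An f1 origin is also present. The backbone additionally carries an SV40 promoter/EM7 promoter–BleoR cassette with an SV40 poly(A) signal. This cassette lies outside the LTR-flanked region, so it could provide Zeocin-type selection for the plasmid but would not be packaged into virus.

The viral portion follows a third-generation layout. A CMV enhancer/promoter drives a truncated HIV-1 5' LTR, followed by the Ψ packaging signal with a gag fragment, the Rev response element for Rev-dependent export of the genomic RNA, and the cPPT/CTS. Downstream, the human EF-1α promoter directs strong constitutive expression of the roughly 3.5 kb PguCas13b coding sequence. The automated annotation does not label this ORF, but it corresponds to the unannotated interval between the promoter and the 3xHA tag. According to the record, the protein carries a C-terminal HIV-derived nuclear export signal and a 3xHA epitope, so it localises to the cytoplasm and can be detected by antibody. A WPRE follows to enhance transcript expression, then a second truncated LTR that spans the sequence origin and a bGH poly(A) signal.

No guide RNA cassette is annotated, so compatible Cas13b guide RNAs must be supplied separately. The stated use is programmable knockdown of target RNAs in mammalian cells, and the construct comes from work on Cas13-based RNA targeting and editing.
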