Addgene plasmid #103861: pC0045-EF1a-PguCas13b-NES-HIV
Purpose: Expresses PguCas13b in mammalian cells for knockdown of target RNAs in combination with compatible guide RNAs. Localized to the cytoplasm
Depositing lab: Feng Zhang. Depositing organization: Broad Institute. Publication: RNA editing with CRISPR-Cas13. Cox DBT, Gootenberg JS, Abudayyeh OO, Franklin B, Kellner MJ, Joung J, Zhang F. Science. 2017 Oct 25. pii: eaaq0180. doi: 10.1126/science.aaq0180. PubMed 29070703.
Backbone
  Vector backbone: EF1a-lenti
  Backbone size w/o insert (bp): 9000
  Total vector size (bp): 12861
  Vector type: Mammalian Expression, Lentiviral, CRISPR
Growth in bacteria
  Bacterial resistance: Ampicillin, 100 μg/mL
  Growth temperature: 37°C
  Growth strain: NEB Stable
  Copy number: High Copy
Gene/Insert
  Gene/Insert name: PguCas13b
  Species: Porphyromonas gulae
  Insert size (bp): 3525
  GenBank ID: WP_039434803
  Tag / fusion protein: HIV NES (C terminal on insert); 3xHA (C terminal on insert)
Terms and licenses: Academic/Nonprofit Terms; Industry Terms: Not Available to Industry
Depositor comments: Benchling link: https://benchling.com/s/seq-GYuyzloHGlD8CNO4TCSy
How to cite: pC0045-EF1a-PguCas13b-NES-HIV was a gift from Feng Zhang (Addgene plasmid # 103861 ; http://n2t.net/addgene:103861 ; RRID:Addgene_103861)
